>Addgene plasmid #135319 | flex-ChrimsonR-EYFP-Kv | addgene full sequence | sequence record 268612 | Addgene NGS Result
ATGGGGGATCATGTAACTCGCCTTGATCGTTGGGAACCGGAGCTGAATGAAGCCATACCAAACGACGAGC
GTGACACCACGATGCCTGTAGCAATGGCAACAACGTTGCGCAAACTATTAACTGGCGAACTACTTACTCT
AGCTTCCCGGCAACAATTAATAGACTGGATGGAGGCGGATAAAGTTGCAGGACCACTTCTGCGCTCGGCC
CTTCCGGCTGGCTGGTTTATTGCTGATAAATCTGGAGCCGGTGAGCGTGGGTCTCGCGGTATCATTGCAG
CACTGGGGCCAGATGGTAAGCCCTCCCGTATCGTAGTTATCTACACGACGGGGAGTCAGGCAACTATGGA
TGAACGAAATAGACAGATCGCTGAGATAGGTGCCTCACTGATTAAGCATTGGTAACTGTCAGACCAAGTT
TACTCATATATACTTTAGATTGATTTAAAACTTCATTTTTAATTTAAAAGGATCTAGGTGAAGATCCTTT
TTGATAATCTCATGACCAAAATCCCTTAACGTGAGTTTTCGTTCCACTGAGCGTCAGACCCCGTAGAAAA
GATCAAAGGATCTTCTTGAGATCCTTTTTTTCTGCGCGTAATCTGCTGCTTGCAAACAAAAAAACCACCG
CTACCAGCGGTGGTTTGTTTGCCGGATCAAGAGCTACCAACTCTTTTTCCGAAGGTAACTGGCTTCAGCA
GAGCGCAGATACCAAATACTGTTCTTCTAGTGTAGCCGTAGTTAGGCCACCACTTCAAGAACTCTGTAGC
ACCGCCTACATACCTCGCTCTGCTAATCCTGTTACCAGTGGCTGCTGCCAGTGGCGATAAGTCGTGTCTT
ACCGGGTTGGACTCAAGACGATAGTTACCGGATAAGGCGCAGCGGTCGGGCTGAACGGGGGGTTCGTGCA
CACAGCCCAGCTTGGAGCGAACGACCTACACCGAACTGAGATACCTACAGCGTGAGCTATGAGAAAGCGC
CACGCTTCCCGAAGGGAGAAAGGCGGACAGGTATCCGGTAAGCGGCAGGGTCGGAACAGGAGAGCGCACG
AGGGAGCTTCCAGGGGGAAACGCCTGGTATCTTTATAGTCCTGTCGGGTTTCGCCACCTCTGACTTGAGC
GTCGATTTTTGTGATGCTCGTCAGGGGGGCGGAGCCTATGGAAAAACGCCAGCAACGCGGCCTTTTTACG
GTTCCTGGCCTTTTGCTGGCCTTTTGCTCACATGTCCTGCAGGCAGCTGCGCGCTCGCTCGCTCACTGAG
GCCGCCCGGGCGTCGGGCGACCTTTGGTCGCCCGGCCTCAGTGAGCGAGCGAGCGCGCAGAGAGGGAGTG
GCCAACTCCATCACTAGGGGTTCCTGCGGCCGCACGCGTGTGTCTAGACTGCAGAGGGCCCTGCGTATGA
GTGCAAGTGGGTTTTAGGACCAGGATGAGGCGGGGTGGGGGTGCCTACCTGACGACCGACCCCGACCCAC
TGGACAAGCACCCAACCCCCATTCCCCAAATTGCGCATCCCCTATCAGAGAGGGGGAGGGGAAACAGGAT
GCGGCGAGGCGCGTGCGCACTGCCAGCTTCAGCACCGCGGACAGTGCCTTCGCCCCCGCCTGGCGGCGCG
CGCCACCGCCGCCTCAGCACTGAAGGCGCGCTGACGTCACTCGCCGGTCCCCCGCAAACTCCCCTTCCCG
GCCACCTTGGTCGCGTCCGCGCCGCCGCCGGCCCAGCCGGACCGCACCACGCGAGGCGCGAGATAGGGGG
GCACGGGCGCGACCATCTGCGCTGCGGCGCCGGCGACTCAGCGCTGCCTCAGTCTGCGGTGGGCAGCGGA
GGAGTCGTGTCGTGCCTGAGAGCGCAGTCGAGAAGGTACCGGATCCTCTAGAGTCGACTCCGGAATAACT
TCGTATAGGATACTTTATACGAAGTTATGCAGAATGGTAGCTGGATTGTAGCTGCTATTAGCAATATGAA
ACCTCTTAATAACTTCGTATAGCATACATTATACGAAGTTATGGCGCGCCTTAAAACCGCGTAGCCTCTG
GAAAATCGGTGGCGCATGAGATAAAAGAGTCAATAGAACTCATGGACCTCATGTCGATCACGCCCTCTGT
TCTTGCAGGAAGAGGTGCCACAGGGGAGGGCATTGAGGACATTTCCAGCTCCTCAGGGGGTTTACTCTGG
GGGGCCATCTCTTTGGTGTTCAGAATAGGCTGGGACTGCTTGTACAGCTCGTCCATGCCGAGAGTGATCC
CGGCGGCGGTCACGAACTCCAGCAGGACCATGTGATCGCGCTTCTCGTTGGGGTCTTTGCTCAGGGCGGA
CTGGTAGCTCAGGTAGTGGTTGTCGGGCAGCAGCACGGGGCCGTCGCCGATGGGGGTGTTCTGCTGGTAG
TGGTCGGCGAGCTGCACGCTGCCGTCCTCGATGTTGTGGCGGATCTTGAAGTTCACCTTGATGCCGTTCT
TCTGCTTGTCGGCCATGATATAGACGTTGTGGCTGTTGTAGTTGTACTCCAGCTTGTGCCCCAGGATGTT
GCCGTCCTCCTTGAAGTCGATGCCCTTCAGCTCGATGCGGTTCACCAGGGTGTCGCCCTCGAACTTCACC
TCGGCGCGGGTCTTGTAGTTGCCGTCGTCCTTGAAGAAGATGGTGCGCTCCTGGACGTAGCCTTCGGGCA
TGGCGGACTTGAAGAAGTCGTGCTGCTTCATGTGGTCGGGGTAGCGGGCGAAGCACTGCAGGCCGTAGCC
GAAGGTGGTCACGAGGGTGGGCCAGGGCACGGGCAGCTTGCCGGTGGTGCAGATGAACTTCAGGGTCAGC
TTGCCGTAGGTGGCATCGCCCTCGCCCTCGCCGGACACGCTGAACTTGTGGCCGTTTACGTCGCCGTCCA
GCTCGACCAGGATGGGCACCACCCCGGTGAACAGCTCCTCGCCCTTGCTCACCATTGCTACTACCGGTGC
CGCCACTGTGTCCTCGTCCTCCTCCTCCACGAACTCTTCCACTTCCACCTCCTCGCCTCCGATCTCCATC
TTGGTGGTCTTCCGGATGTCGCCGTGGATCAGGATGTGCTCGTGGATCTTGATCCTCAGGTGGTGGGCCA
GGAAGGTCCAAAACTCCTTGGCGATGATGTCGCAGATGCTGTGGCCGATGCTGTTGGCGTAAGGGCTCAG
CTTCAGCAGTCCTTCTGGTCCCACTGCCCAGAGGATTGGGTAGCTGCCCCAAGAGGCGAAGTAAGCGTAG
GCCATCAGCTTCACGACCATGCGGCAATGGCCTTTAGGCACGCTGTGGTTGGCTTCCACGTAGCACTTGG
CGGCCTGGAAGTACATGTAGCCGCCGTAGATGCAAGACACGATATACAGCAGCCACTTGAGCCAATCGGT
AGCCAGTCCTGCGGCCATGCCGAACACGATCATTCCCACGCAAGACACGATCAGGCCCATGGTCCGCTTG
CTGTAGTCGTTCTTCAGGCCGCTCAGGTTGCTCAGTCTGATCAGGATCACGGGGCAAGACAGCAGCCACT
CGAAGTAGCGCAGGCAATAGGCGTGGTTGCCGGTAGACAGGTACACTGTGGCGGGGCTGCTGAACTCCTT
GAAGATCTCCAGGGTCACGAACAGCACCTCGACGCAACAGACGTAGACCTCCTCCCAACCGCAAGTGGCC
TTCCAGGCGCTGAAGCCGTAGAATGTCAGCAGGGCGATGGCGATGCTGAAAGCAATCCACTGGCAGACCT
GGGCGCCGATCTTTTCTCCTGGTGTGCCTCTGCTGTGCAGCCAAGCCTGCTTCTTCTCCACTCCCACGAC
CAGGTAGCCGCCTGTGGCCTCCACGAAGCAATATCCGTATCCGGCGTCGCTCAGTCCGTAAGAAGGGTCA
CACCACCACTCGGTGCTGAAGCACTCGCCTGTAGGTGTCATTCCTCCACAGCCCATGTCCTCGTGGTGGT
AGGGGTTAGGCCAAGGGTTGATGCCTCCGGCGGCAAACAGAGATCTGGTGGCGCTGCTGATCAGCTCAGC
CATGGTGGCGCTAGCATAACTTCGTATAAAGTATCCTATACGAAGTTATTTGCCTTAACCCAGAAATTAT
CACTGTTATTCTTTAGAATGGTGCAAAGAATAACTTCGTATAATGTATGCTATACGAAGTTATGAATTCG
ATATCAAGCTTATCGATAATCAACCTCTGGATTACAAAATTTGTGAAAGATTGACTGGTATTCTTAACTA
TGTTGCTCCTTTTACGCTATGTGGATACGCTGCTTTAATGCCTTTGTATCATGCTATTGCTTCCCGTATG
GCTTTCATTTTCTCCTCCTTGTATAAATCCTGGTTGCTGTCTCTTTATGAGGAGTTGTGGCCCGTTGTCA
GGCAACGTGGCGTGGTGTGCACTGTGTTTGCTGACGCAACCCCCACTGGTTGGGGCATTGCCACCACCTG
TCAGCTCCTTTCCGGGACTTTCGCTTTCCCCCTCCCTATTGCCACGGCGGAACTCATCGCCGCCTGCCTT
GCCCGCTGCTGGACAGGGGCTCGGCTGTTGGGCACTGACAATTCCGTGGTGTTGTCGGGGAAATCATCGT
CCTTTCCTTGGCTGCTCGCCTATGTTGCCACCTGGATTCTGCGCGGGACGTCCTTCTGCTACGTCCCTTC
GGCCCTCAATCCAGCGGACCTTCCTTCCCGCGGCCTGCTGCCGGCTCTGCGGCCTCTTCCGCGTCTTCGC
CTTCGCCCTCAGACGAGTCGGATCTCCCTTTGGGCCGCCTCCCCGCATCGATACCGAGCGCTGCTCGAGA
GATCTACGGGTGGCATCCCTGTGACCCCTCCCCAGTGCCTCTCCTGGCCCTGGAAGTTGCCACTCCAGTG
CCCACCAGCCTTGTCCTAATAAAATTAAGTTGCATCATTTTGTCTGACTAGGTGTCCTTCTATAATATTA
TGGGGTGGAGGGGGGTGGTATGGAGCAAGGGGCAAGTTGGGAAGACAACCTGTAGGGCCTGCGGGGTCTA
TTGGGAACCAAGCTGGAGTGCAGTGGCACAATCTTGGCTCACTGCAATCTCCGCCTCCTGGGTTCAAGCG
ATTCTCCTGCCTCAGCCTCCCGAGTTGTTGGGATTCCAGGCATGCATGACCAGGCTCAGCTAATTTTTGT
TTTTTTGGTAGAGACGGGGTTTCACCATATTGGCCAGGCTGGTCTCCAACTCCTAATCTCAGGTGATCTA
CCCACCTTGGCCTCCCAAATTGCTGGGATTACAGGCGTGAACCACTGCTCCCTTCCCTGTCCTTCTGATT
TTGTAGGTAACCACGTGCGGACCGAGCGGCCGCAGGAACCCCTAGTGATGGAGTTGGCCACTCCCTCTCT
GCGCGCTCGCTCGCTCACTGAGGCCGGGCGACCAAAGGTCGCCCGACGCCCGGGCTTTGCCCGGGCGGCC
TCAGTGAGCGAGCGAGCGCGCAGCTGCCTGCAGGGGCGCCTGATGCGGTATTTTCTCCTTACGCATCTGT
GCGGTATTTCACACCGCATA
[95 nt withheld, positions 5481-5575]
T
[46 nt withheld, positions 5577-5622]
C
[141 nt withheld, positions 5624-5764]
CCTTTGACGTTGGAGTCCACGTTCTTT
[37 nt withheld, positions 5792-5828]
ACTCTATCTCGGGCTATTCTTTTGATTTATAAGGGATTTTGCCGATTTCGGTCTATTGGTTAAAAAATGA
GCTGATTTAACAAAAATTTAACGCGAATTTTAACAAAATATTAACGTTTACAATTTTATGGTGCACTCTC
AGTACAATCTGCTCTGATGCCGCATAGTTAAGCCAGCCCCGACACCCGCCAACACCCGCTGACGCGCCCT
GACGGGCTTGTCTGCTCCCGGCATCCGCTTACAGACAAGCTGTGACCGTCTCCGGGAGCTGCATGTGTCA
GAGGTTTTCACCGTCATCACCGAAACGCGCGAGACGAAAGGGCCTCGTGATACGCCTATTTTTATAGGTT
AATGTCATGATAATAATGGTTTCTTAGACGTCAGGTGGCACTTTTCGGGGAAATGTGCGCGGAACCCCTA
TTTGTTTATTTTTCTAAATACATTCAAATATGTATCCGCTCATGAGACAATAACCCTGATAAATGCTTCA
ATAATATTGAAAAAGGAAGAGTATGAGTATTCAACATTTCCGTGTCGCCCTTATTCCCTTTTTTGCGGCA
TTTTGCCTTCCTGTTTTTGCTCACCCAGAAACGCTGGTGAAAGTAAAAGATGCTGAAGATCAGTTGGGTG
CACGAGTGGGTTACATCGAACTGGATCTCAACAGCGGTAAGATCCTTGAGAGTTTTCGCCCCGAAGAACG
TTTTCCAATGATGAGCACTTTTAAAGTTCTGCTATGTGGCGCGGTATTATCCCGTATTGACGCCGGGCAA
GAGCAACTCGGTCGCCGCATACACTATTCTCAGAATGACTTGGTTGAGTACTCACCAGTCACAGAAAAGC
ATCTTACGGATGGCATGACAGTAAGAGAATTATGCAGTGCTGCCATAACCATGAGTGATAACACTGCGGC
CAACTTACTTCTGACAACGATCGGAGGACCGAAGGAGCTAACCGCTTTTTTGCACAAC
Features (pLannotate 1.2.2; 24 found; start..end, strand, type, name):
    576..1164    +  rep_origin     ori: high-copy-number ColE1/pMB1/pBR322/pUC origin of replication
   1237..1264    +  repeat_region  AAV2 ITR (fragment): inverted terminal repeat of adeno-associated virus serotype 2 inverted
   1293..1320    +  repeat_region  AAV2 ITR (fragment): inverted terminal repeat of adeno-associated virus serotype 2 inverted
   1400..1847    +  promoter       hSyn promoter: human synapsin I promoter; confers neuron-specific expression (Kügler et al., 2003)
   1861..1878    +  misc_feature   MCS (fragment): pUC18/19 multiple cloning site
   1885..1918    +  protein_bind   lox2272: Cre-mediated recombination occurs in the 8-bp core sequence (GGATACTT). lox2272 sites are compatible with each other, but incompatible with loxP or loxN sites (Lee and Saito, 1988). Cre recombinase
   1919..1968    -  intron         β-globin intron (fragment): internally truncated intron from human β-globin
   1969..2002    +  protein_bind   loxP: Cre-mediated recombination occurs in the 8-bp core sequence (GCATACAT). Cre recombinase
   2014..2208    -  CDS            Kcnb1 (fragment): KCNB1_RAT - Experimental evidence at protein level: Swiss-Prot protein existence level 1. Voltage-gated potassium channel that mediates transmembrane potassium transport in excitable membranes, primarily in the brain, but also in the pancreas and cardiovascular system. Contributes to the regulation of the action potential (AP) repolarization, duration and frequency of repetitive AP firing in neurons, muscle cells and endocrine cells and plays a role in homeostatic attenuation of electrical excitability throughout the brain (PubMed:10024359, PubMed:10618149, PubMed:12451110, PubMed:17379638, Pu
   2209..2925    -  CDS            EYFP: EYFP is a basic (constitutively fluorescent) green/yellow fluorescent protein published in 1996, derived from Aequorea victoria. It is reported to be a very rapidly-maturing weak dimer with high acid sensitivity.
   2944..3993    -  CDS            ChrimsonR: red light-drivable channelrhodopsin from Chlamydomonas noctigama (Klapoetke et al., 2014) K176R mutant with accelerated closing kinetics
   4006..4039    -  protein_bind   lox2272: Cre-mediated recombination occurs in the 8-bp core sequence (GGATACTT). lox2272 sites are compatible with each other, but incompatible with loxP or loxN sites (Lee and Saito, 1988). Cre recombinase
   4040..4089    -  intron         β-globin intron (fragment): internally truncated intron from human β-globin
   4090..4123    -  protein_bind   loxP: Cre-mediated recombination occurs in the 8-bp core sequence (GCATACAT). Cre recombinase
   4124..4148    +  misc_feature   MCS (fragment): pBluescript multiple cloning site
   4148..4736    +  misc_feature   WPRE: woodchuck hepatitis virus posttranscriptional regulatory element
   4768..5244    +  polyA_signal   hGH poly(A) signal: human growth hormone polyadenylation signal
   5284..5424    +  repeat_region  AAV2 ITR: inverted terminal repeat of adeno-associated virus serotype 2 inverted
   5429..5480    -  misc_feature   bom (fragment): basis of mobility region from pBR322
   5499..5954    +  rep_origin     f1 ori (sequence partly withheld): f1 bacteriophage origin of replication; arrow indicates direction of (+) strand synthesis
   5955..6004    -  misc_feature   bom (fragment): basis of mobility region from pBR322
   6106..6141    -  CDS            rop (fragment): Rop protein, which maintains plasmids at low copy number; rop
   6236..6340    +  promoter       AmpR promoter: bla
   6341..405     +  CDS            AmpR (across the origin): β-lactamase; bla; confers resistance to ampicillin, carbenicillin, and related antibiotics
