[The description below was written by a language model from this plasmid's Addgene catalogue record and pLannotate feature annotations shown in this document.]
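Description:
flex-ChrimsonR-EYFP-Kv is an AAV transfer plasmid built on the Stratagene pAAV backbone, designed for Cre-dependent, neuron-specific expression of a soma-targeted red-shifted opsin. It is propagated in E. coli through a high-copy ColE1/pUC-type origin with ampicillin selection (AmpR under its own bla promoter), and it also carries an f1 phage origin. The expression cassette is flanked by AAV2 inverted terminal repeats, which allow it to be packaged into recombinant AAV particles. In the sequenced record the 3′ ITR is annotated as complete, while the 5′ ITR is detected only as two short fragments. This may reflect the difficulty of sequencing or annotating these repeats rather than a real truncation. The sequenced record is 6,796 nt, slightly shorter than the catalogued size of 6,807 bp.

The payload is driven by the human synapsin I promoter, which the depositor substituted for the original EF1a promoter to restrict expression to neurons. Downstream lies a FLEX (double-inverted) cassette: pairs of lox2272 and loxP sites in opposing orientation bracket a coding sequence placed antisense to the promoter. This sequence encodes ChrimsonR, the K176R variant of the Chrimson channelrhodopsin with faster closing kinetics, fused at its C terminus to EYFP and then to a fragment of the rat Kv2.1 (Kcnb1) potassium channel, which serves as the soma-targeting motif. Without Cre the open reading frame is not expressed. Cre recombination inverts the cassette and locks it in the sense orientation, so the fusion protein is produced. A WPRE and the human growth hormone polyadenylation signal follow to enhance transcript stability and processing. The associated publication used the construct for two-photon optogenetic stimulation to map synaptic connectivity in visual cortex, where confining the opsin to the soma helps target individual neurons.
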