Addgene plasmid #135319: flex-ChrimsonR-EYFP-Kv
Purpose: Cre-dependent expression of soma-targeted ChrimsonR
Depositing lab: Hongkui Zeng. Depositing organization: Allen Institute. Publication: Synaptic connectivity to L2/3 of primary visual cortex measured by two-photon optogenetic stimulation. Hage TA, Bosma-Moody A, Baker CA, Kratz MB, Campagnola L, Jarsky T, Zeng H, Murphy GJ. Elife. 2022 Jan 21;11:e71103. doi: 10.7554/eLife.71103. PubMed 35060903.
Backbone
  Vector backbone: pAAV
  Backbone manufacturer: Stratagene
  Backbone size w/o insert (bp): 4827
  Total vector size (bp): 6807
  Modifications to backbone: EF1a promoter exchanged for synapsin
  Vector type: AAV
Growth in bacteria
  Bacterial resistance: Ampicillin, 100 μg/mL
  Growth temperature: 30°C
  Growth strain: NEB Stable
  Copy number: Unknown
Gene/Insert
  Gene/Insert name: ChrimsonR
  Species: Synthetic
  Insert size (bp): 1980
  GenBank ID: KF992060
  Promoter: synapsin
  Tag / fusion protein: EYFP (C terminal on insert)
  Cloning method: Restriction Enzyme; 5′ cloning site NheI (not destroyed); 3′ cloning site AscI (not destroyed)
  Sequencing primers: 5′ cttTATACGAAGTTatgCTAGcgccaCCatggctgagctgatca; 3′ ATTATACGAAGTTATGGCGCGCCttaaAACCGCGTAGCCTCTGGAA
Resource information
  A portion of this plasmid was derived from a plasmid made by: ChrimsonR sequence amplified from Addgene plasmid #99231
Terms and licenses: Academic/Nonprofit Terms; Industry Terms: Not Available to Industry
Depositor comments: Please visit https://www.biorxiv.org/content/10.1101/2019.12.13.876128v1 for bioRxiv preprint.
How to cite: flex-ChrimsonR-EYFP-Kv was a gift from Hongkui Zeng (Addgene plasmid # 135319 ; http://n2t.net/addgene:135319 ; RRID:Addgene_135319)
